>Addgene plasmid #160536 | pTricHis-ILY-HB2lock-N342W | addgene full sequence | sequence record 322569 | Addgene NGS Result
CACTCCCGTTCTGGATAATGTTTTTTGCGCCGACATCATAACGGTTCTGGCAAATATTCTGAAATGAGCT
GTTGACAATTAATCATCCGGCTCGTATAATGTGTGGAATTGTGAGCGGATAACAATTTCACACAGGAAAC
AGCGCCGCTGAGAAAAAGCGAAGCGGCACTGCTCTTTAACAATTTATCAGACAATCTGTGTGGGCACTCG
ACCGGAATTATCGATTAACTTTATTATTAAAAATTAAAGAGGTATATATTAATGTATCGATTAAATAAGG
AGGAATAAACCATGGGGGGTTCTCATCATCATCATCATCATGGTATGGCTAGCATGACTGGTGGACAGCA
AATGGGTCGGGATCTGTACGACGATGACGATAAGGATCGATGGGGATCCGAAACCCCGACGAAACCGAAA
GCGGCCCAGACCGAAAAGAAAACCGAGAAAAAACCGGAAAACAGCAATTCTGAAGCAGCTAAAAAAGCGC
TGAACGATTATATTTGGGGCCTGCAGTACGACAAACTGAACATCCTGACCCATCAAGGTGAAAAACTGAA
AAATCATAGCTCTCGTGAAGCCTTTCACCGTCCGGGCGAATACGTGGTTATCGAAAAGAAAAAACAGAGT
ATCTCCAACGCGACCTCGAAACTGAGCGTGAGTTCCGCCAATGATGACCGTATTTTTCCGGGCGCGCTGC
TGAAAGCTGATCAAAGCCTGCTGGAAAACCTGCCGACCCTGATTCCGGTCAATCGCGGTAAAACCACGAT
CTCAGTGAACCTGCCGGGCCTGAAAAACGGTGAATCGAATCTGACGGTCGAAAACCCGTCAAATTCGACC
GTGCGTACGGCGGTTAACAATCTGGTCGAAAAATGGATTCAGAACTACAGTAAAACCCATGCAGTGCCGG
CTCGCATGCAGTGCGAAAGCATCTCTGCACAAAGTATGTCCCAGCTGCAAGCGAAATTTGGCGCCGATTT
CAGCAAAGTGGGTGCTCCGCTGAACGTGGACTTTTCATCGGTTCACAAAGGCGAAAAACAGGTTTTCATC
GCAAACTTCCGTCAAGTTTACTACACCGCTTCTGTCGATAGTCCGAACAGCCCGTCGGCGCTGTTCGGCA
GTGGTATTACCCCGACGGACCTGATCAACCGTGGCGTTAATTCCAAAACCCCGCCGGTCTATGTGTCCAA
TGTGAGCTATGGCCGCGCGATGTACGTTAAATTTGAAACCACGAGCAAATCTACCAAAGTGCAGGCGGCC
ATCTGTGCCGTCGTGAAAGGCGCAAAACTGAAAGCTGGTACGGAATACGAAAACATCCTGAAATGGACCA
AAATCACGGCAGTTGTCCTGGGCGGTAATCCGGGCGAAGCCAGCAAAGTTATTACCGGTAATATCGATAC
GCTGAAAGACCTGATTCAGAAAGGTTCGAACTTTAGCGCGCAATCTCCGGCCGTTCCGATCAGTTATACC
ACGTCCTTCGTCAAAGATAATAGCATTGCAACCATCCAGAACAATACGGACTATATTGAAACCAAAGTGA
CGTCTTACAAAGATGGCGCTCTGACCCTGAACCATGACGGTGCGTTTGTCGCCCGCTTCTATGTGTACTG
GGAAGAACTGGGCCACGATGCAGACGGTTATGAAACCATTCGTAGTCGCTCCTGGTCAGGCAACGGTTAT
AATCGTGGCGCCCATTACAGCACCACGCTGCGCTTTAAGGGTAACGTTCGTAATATCCGCGTTAAAGTCC
TGGGCGCAACCGGTCTGGCTTGGGAACCGTGGCGTCTGATTTACAGCAAAAACGATCTGCCGCTGGTGCC
GCAGCGCAATATCTCTACCTGGGGCACCACGCTGCACCCGCAATTCGAAGATAAAGTGGTTAAAGATAAC
ACGGACTAAGAATTCGAAGCTTGGCTGTTTTGGCGGATGAGAGAAGATTTTCAGCCTGATACAGATTAAA
TCAGAACGCAGAAGCGGTCTGATAAAACAGAATTTGCCTGGCGGCAGTAGCGCGGTGGTCCCACCTGACC
CCATGCCGAACTCAGAAGTGAAACGCCGTAGCGCCGATGGTAGTGTGGGGTCTCCCCATGCGAGAGTAGG
GAACTGCCAGGCATCAAATAAAACGAAAGGCTCAGTCGAAAGACTGGGCCTTTCGTTTTATCTGTTGTTT
GTCGGTGAACGCTCTCCTGAGTAGGACAAATCCGCCGGGAGCGGATTTGAACGTTGCGAAGCAACGGCCC
GGAGGGTGGCGGGCAGGACGCCCGCCATAAACTGCCAGGCATCAAATTAAGCAGAAGGCCATCCTGACGG
ATGGCCTTTTTGCGTTTCTACAAACTCTTTTGTTTATTTTTCTAAATACATTCAAATATGTATCCGCTCA
TGAGACAATAACCCTGATAAATGCTTCAATAATATTGAAAAAGGAAGAGTATGAGTATTCAACATTTCCG
TGTCGCCCTTATTCCCTTTTTTGCGGCATTTTGCCTTCCTGTTTTTGCTCACCCAGAAACGCTGGTGAAA
GTAAAAGATGCTGAAGATCAGTTGGGTGCACGAGTGGGTTACATCGAACTGGATCTCAACAGCGGTAAGA
TCCTTGAGAGTTTTCGCCCCGAAGAACGTTTTCCAATGATGAGCACTTTTAAAGTTCTGCTATGTGGCGC
GGTATTATCCCGTGTTGACGCCGGGCAAGAGCAACTCGGTCGCCGCATACACTATTCTCAGAATGACTTG
GTTGAGTACTCACCAGTCACAGAAAAGCATCTTACGGATGGCATGACAGTAAGAGAATTATGCAGTGCTG
CCATAACCATGAGTGATAACACTGCGGCCAACTTACTTCTGACAACGATCGGAGGACCGAAGGAGCTAAC
CGCTTTTTTGCACAACATGGGGGATCATGTAACTCGCCTTGATCGTTGGGAACCGGAGCTGAATGAAGCC
ATACCAAACGACGAGCGTGACACCACGATGCCTGTAGCAATGGCAACAACGTTGCGCAAACTATTAACTG
GCGAACTACTTACTCTAGCTTCCCGGCAACAATTAATAGACTGGATGGAGGCGGATAAAGTTGCAGGACC
ACTTCTGCGCTCGGCCCTTCCGGCTGGCTGGTTTATTGCTGATAAATCTGGAGCCGGTGAGCGTGGGTCT
CGCGGTATCATTGCAGCACTGGGGCCAGATGGTAAGCCCTCCCGTATCGTAGTTATCTACACGACGGGGA
GTCAGGCAACTATGGATGAACGAAATAGACAGATCGCTGAGATAGGTGCCTCACTGATTAAGCATTGGTA
ACTGTCAGACCAAGTTTACTCATATATACTTTAGATTGATTTAAAACTTCATTTTTAATTTAAAAGGATC
TAGGTGAAGATCCTTTTTGATAATCTCATGACCAAAATCCCTTAACGTGAGTTTTCGTTCCACTGAGCGT
CAGACCCCGTAGAAAAGATCAAAGGATCTTCTTGAGATCCTTTTTTTCTGCGCGTAATCTGCTGCTTGCA
AACAAAAAAACCACCGCTACCAGCGGTGGTTTGTTTGCCGGATCAAGAGCTACCAACTCTTTTTCCGAAG
GTAACTGGCTTCAGCAGAGCGCAGATACCAAATACTGTCCTTCTAGTGTAGCCGTAGTTAGGCCACCACT
TCAAGAACTCTGTAGCACCGCCTACATACCTCGCTCTGCTAATCCTGTTACCAGTGGCTGCTGCCAGTGG
CGATAAGTCGTGTCTTACCGGGTTGGACTCAAGACGATAGTTACCGGATAAGGCGCAGCGGTCGGGCTGA
ACGGGGGGTTCGTGCACACAGCCCAGCTTGGAGCGAACGACCTACACCGAACTGAGATACCTACAGCGTG
AGCTATGAGAAAGCGCCACGCTTCCCGAAGGGAGAAAGGCGGACAGGTATCCGGTAAGCGGCAGGGTCGG
AACAGGAGAGCGCACGAGGGAGCTTCCAGGGGGAAACGCCTGGTATCTTTATAGTCCTGTCGGGTTTCGC
CACCTCTGACTTGAGCGTCGATTTTTGTGATGCTCGTCAGGGGGGCGGAGCCTATGGAAAAACGCCAGCA
ACGCGGCCTTTTTACGGTTCCTGGCCTTTTGCTGGCCTTTTGCTCACATGTTCTTTCCTGCGTTATCCCC
TGATTCTGTGGATAACCGTATTACCGCCTTTGAGTGAGCTGATACCGCTCGCCGCAGCCGAACGACCGAG
CGCAGCGAGTCAGTGAGCGAGGAAGCGGAAGAGCGCCTGATGCGGTATTTTCTCCTTACGCATCTGTGCG
GTATTTCACACCGCATATGGTGCACTCTCAGTACAATCTGCTCTGATGCCGCATAGTTAAGCCAGTATAC
ACTCCGCTATCGCTACGTGACTGGGTCATGGCTGCGCCCCGACACCCGCCAACACCCGCTGACGCGCCCT
GACGGGCTTGTCTGCTCCCGGCATCCGCTTACAGACAAGCTGTGACCGTCTCCGGGAGCTGCATGTGTCA
GAGGTTTTCACCGTCATCACCGAAACGCGCGAGGCAGCAGATCAATTCGCGCGCGAAGGCGAAGCGGCAT
GCATTTACGTTGACACCATCGAATGGTGCAAAACCTTTCGCGGTATGGCATGATAGCGCCCGGAAGAGAG
TCAATTCAGGGTGGTGAATGTGAAACCAGTAACGTTATACGATGTCGCAGAGTATGCCGGTGTCTCTTAT
CAGACCGTTTCCCGCGTGGTGAACCAGGCCAGCCACGTTTCTGCGAAAACGCGGGAAAAAGTGGAAGCGG
CGATGGCGGAGCTGAATTACATTCCCAACCGCGTGGCACAACAACTGGCGGGCAAACAGTCGTTGCTGAT
TGGCGTTGCCACCTCCAGTCTGGCCCTGCACGCGCCGTCGCAAATTGTCGCGGCGATTAAATCTCGCGCC
GATCAACTGGGTGCCAGCGTGGTGGTGTCGATGGTAGAACGAAGCGGCGTCGAAGCCTGTAAAGCGGCGG
TGCACAATCTTCTCGCGCAACGCGTCAGTGGGCTGATCATTAACTATCCGCTGGATGACCAGGATGCCAT
TGCTGTGGAAGCTGCCTGCACTAATGTTCCGGCGTTATTTCTTGATGTCTCTGACCAGACACCCATCAAC
AGTATTATTTTCTCCCATGAAGACGGTACGCGACTGGGCGTGGAGCATCTGGTCGCATTGGGTCACCAGC
AAATCGCGCTGTTAGCGGGCCCATTAAGTTCTGTCTCGGCGCGTCTGCGTCTGGCTGGCTGGCATAAATA
TCTCACTCGCAATCAAATTCAGCCGATAGCGGAACGGGAAGGCGACTGGAGTGCCATGTCCGGTTTTCAA
CAAACCATGCAAATGCTGAATGAGGGCATCGTTCCCACTGCGATGCTGGTTGCCAACGATCAGATGGCGC
TGGGCGCAATGCGCGCCATTACCGAGTCCGGGCTGCGCGTTGGTGCGGATATCTCGGTAGTGGGATACGA
CGATACCGAAGACAGCTCATGTTATATCCCGCCGTTAACCACCATCAAACAGGATTTTCGCCTGCTGGGG
CAAACCAGCGTGGACCGCTTGCTGCAACTCTCTCAGGGCCAGGCGGTGAAGGGCAATCAGCTGTTGCCCG
TCTCACTGGTGAAAAGAAAAACCACCCTGGCGCCCAATACGCAAACCGCCTCTCCCCGCGCGTTGGCCGA
TTCATTAATGCAGCTGGCACGACAGGTTTCCCGACTGGAAAGCGGGCAGTGAGCGCAACGCAATTAATGT
AAGTTAGCGCGAATTGATCTGGTTTGACAGCTTATCATCGACTGCACGGTGCACCAATGCTTCTGGCGTC
AGGCAGCCATCGGAAGCTGTGGTATGGCTGTGCAGGTCGTAAATCACTGCATAATTCGTGTCGCTCAAGG
CG
Features (pLannotate 1.2.2; 20 found; start..end, strand, type, name):
     72..101     +  promoter       trc promoter: strong E. coli promoter; hybrid between the trp and lac UV5 promoters
    109..125     +  protein_bind   lac operator: The lac repressor binds to the lac operator to inhibit transcription in E. coli. This inhibition can be relieved by adding lactose or isopropyl-β-D-thiogalactopyranoside (IPTG). lac repressor encoded by lacI
    142..211     +  misc_feature   rrnG antiterminator: antiterminator from the E. coli rrnG leader region (Berg et al., 1989)
    262..288     +  CDS            minicistron: synthetic cistron containing a ribosome binding site (Shine-Dalgarno sequence), for enhancing the bacterial expression of a downstream cistron (Schoner, 1997) This first cistron should terminate 3 bp upstream of the ATG for the second cistron.
    304..324     +  CDS            capTEV™ (fragment): composite tag for in vivo biotinylation, TEV protease cleavage, and 6xHis tagging
    325..357     +  CDS            T7 tag (gene 10 leader): leader peptide from bacteriophage T7 gene 10 promotes efficient translation in E. coli
    361..384     +  CDS            Xpress™ tag: Xpress™ epitope tag, including an enterokinase recognition and cleavage site
    478..1887    +  CDS            ply: TACY_STRP2 - Experimental evidence at protein level: Swiss-Prot protein existence level 1. A cholesterol-dependent toxin that causes cytolysis by forming pores in cholesterol-containing host membranes. After binding to target membranes, the protein undergoes a major conformation change, leading to its insertion in the host membrane and formation of an oligomeric pore complex. Cholesterol is required for binding to host membranes, membrane insertion and pore formation; cholesterol binding is mediated by a Thr-Leu pair in the C-terminus. Can be reversibly inactivated by oxidation. From Streptoco
   1996..2111    +  ncRNA          5S rRNA: Accession: RF00001 - 5S ribosomal RNA
   2115..2201    +  terminator     rrnB T1 terminator: Escherichia coli rrnB; transcription terminator T1 from the E. coli rrnB gene
   2293..2320    +  terminator     rrnB T2 terminator: transcription terminator T2 from the E. coli rrnB gene
   2339..2430    +  promoter       AmpR promoter: bla
   2431..3291    +  CDS            AmpR: β-lactamase; bla; confers resistance to ampicillin, carbenicillin, and related antibiotics
   3462..4050    +  rep_origin     ori: high-copy-number ColE1/pMB1/pBR322/pUC origin of replication
   4236..4376    -  misc_feature   bom: basis of mobility region from pBR322
   4478..4518    -  CDS            rop (fragment): Rop protein, which maintains plasmids at low copy number; rop
   4562..4639    +  promoter       lacIq promoter: lacI (mutant); In the lacIq allele, a single base change in the promoter boosts expression of the lacI gene about 10-fold.
   4640..5722    +  CDS            lacI: lac repressor; lacI; The lac repressor binds to the lac operator to inhibit transcription in E. coli. This inhibition can be relieved by adding lactose or isopropyl-β-D-thiogalactopyranoside (IPTG).
   5764..5781    +  promoter       tet promoter (fragment): E. coli promoter for tetracycline efflux protein gene
   5777..5878    -  CDS            yciV (fragment): RNAAM_ECOLI - Also known as trpH From Escherichia coli (strain K12).
