[The description below was written by a language model from this plasmid's Addgene catalogue record and pLannotate feature annotations shown in this document.]
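Description:
pTricHis-ILY-HB2lock-N342W is a 5,882 bp bacterial expression plasmid built on the commercial pTrcHis A-type backbone (recorded as "pTricHisA") for producing an engineered variant of intermedilysin (ILY), the cholesterol-dependent cytolysin of Streptococcus intermedius. It replicates in E. coli from a high-copy ColE1/pMB1-type origin, with a pBR322 bom site and only a remnant of rop, and is selected with ampicillin through the bla gene. The plasmid carries its own lacI gene under the lacIq promoter, so repression does not depend on the host strain.

Expression is driven by the hybrid trc promoter with a downstream lac operator, making transcription IPTG-inducible. An rrnG antiterminator and a short minicistron with its own ribosome binding site sit ahead of the main reading frame to improve transcript completion and translation initiation. The reading frame begins with the backbone's N-terminal leader: a His tag (which the automated annotation labels as a fragment of a composite 6xHis-containing tag), the T7 gene 10 leader and the Xpress epitope with its enterokinase cleavage site. Transcription ends at the rrnB T1 and T2 terminators. The 1,608 bp insert is codon optimized and has all native cysteines removed. It then carries Y208C and D322C, an introduced cysteine pair that, going by the "HB2lock" name, is presumably meant to form a restraining disulphide, plus N342W. The annotation tool labels the toxin coding region as "ply" (pneumolysin) by homology to this related cytolysin, but the catalogue identifies it as ILY.

The stated purpose is simply expression of this ILY variant. The associated study concerns the structural basis of activity and membrane specificity in bacterial cytolysins, and the depositor suggests a BL21(DE3) host for protein production and purification. The cloning sites used are not recorded.
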