Addgene plasmid #160536: pTricHis-ILY-HB2lock-N342W
Purpose: Expression of inserted ILY variant
Depositing lab: Doryen Bubeck. Depositing organization: Imperial College London. Publication: Structural basis for tuning activity and membrane specificity of bacterial cytolysins. Shah NR, Voisin TB, Parsons ES, Boyd CM, Hoogenboom BW, Bubeck D. Nat Commun. 2020 Nov 16;11(1):5818. doi: 10.1038/s41467-020-19482-6. PubMed 33199689.
Backbone
  Vector backbone: pTricHisA
  Backbone manufacturer: ThermoFisher
  Vector type: Bacterial Expression
Growth in bacteria
  Bacterial resistance: Ampicillin, 100 μg/mL
  Growth temperature: 37°C
  Growth strain: DH5alpha
  Growth instructions: Depositor recommends using BL21 (DE3) for protein expression and purification.
  Copy number: High Copy
Gene/Insert
  Gene/Insert name: ILY-HB2lock-N342W
  Species: Streptococcus intermedius
  Insert size (bp): 1608
  Mutation: Y208C, D322C, N342W
  Tag / fusion protein: His-Tag (N terminal on backbone)
  Cloning method: Restriction Enzyme; 5′ cloning site Unknown (unknown if destroyed); 3′ cloning site Unknown (unknown if destroyed)
Terms and licenses: Academic/Nonprofit Terms; Industry Terms: Not Available to Industry
Depositor comments: ILY gene is codon optimized, and all native Cys removed, before additional mutations were added.
How to cite: pTricHis-ILY-HB2lock-N342W was a gift from Doryen Bubeck (Addgene plasmid # 160536 ; http://n2t.net/addgene:160536 ; RRID:Addgene_160536)
